Addgene plasmid #112820: pRPB1-CTD8
Purpose: pSMF2 with 8 CTD repeats
Depositing lab: Stephen Fuchs. Depositing organization: Tufts University. Publication: DNA Instability Maintains the Repeat Length of the Yeast RNA Polymerase II C-terminal Domain. Morrill SA, Exner AE, Babokhov M, Reinfeld BI, Fuchs SM. J Biol Chem. 2016 May 27;291(22):11540-50. doi: 10.1074/jbc.M115.696252. Epub 2016 Mar 29. PubMed 27026700.
Backbone
  Vector backbone: pJMD2
  Backbone size w/o insert (bp): 5345
  Total vector size (bp): 5957
  Vector type: Yeast Expression
  Selectable markers: Gentamicin, LEU2
Growth in bacteria
  Bacterial resistance: Ampicillin, 100 μg/mL
  Growth temperature: 37°C
  Growth strain: DH5alpha
  Copy number: Unknown
Gene/Insert
  Gene/Insert name: RPB1 (alt name: RPO21)
  Species: S. cerevisiae (budding yeast)
  Insert size (bp): 5200
  Mutation: CTD repeats have identical sequence, deleted repeats 9-26
  Entrez Gene: RPO21 (a.k.a. YDL140C, RPB1, RPB220, SIT1, SUA8)
  Promoter: Native promoter
  Cloning method: Restriction Enzyme; 5′ cloning site Xma1 (not destroyed); 3′ cloning site Sac1 (not destroyed)
  Sequencing primers: 5′ GATCGATGAGGAGTCACTGG; 3′ TTTACTAGCGCCGTTGGTTT
Terms and licenses: Academic/Nonprofit Terms; Industry Terms: Not Available to Industry
How to cite: pRPB1-CTD8 was a gift from Stephen Fuchs (Addgene plasmid # 112820 ; http://n2t.net/addgene:112820 ; RRID:Addgene_112820)
