[The description below was written by a language model from this plasmid's Addgene catalogue record and pLannotate feature annotations shown in this document.]
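Description:
pRPB1-CTD8 is a low-copy yeast expression shuttle plasmid built on the pJMD2 backbone and described as a derivative of pSMF2 carrying eight C-terminal domain (CTD) repeats. It is maintained in Saccharomyces cerevisiae through a CEN6/ARS element, which gives centromeric, roughly single-copy segregation. Selection in yeast uses a LEU2 cassette with its own promoter. In E. coli it replicates from a ColE1/pUC-type origin and is selected with ampicillin via the bla gene. The catalogue also lists gentamicin as a selectable marker, but no corresponding resistance gene appears in the feature annotation. Remnants of a lac promoter/operator region, lacI, rop and bom are cloning-vector leftovers. The short BPL1 and NFS1 fragments look like genomic sequence flanking the RPO21 and LEU2 loci, respectively.

The payload is the S. cerevisiae RPB1 (RPO21) gene, encoding the largest, catalytic subunit of RNA polymerase II, expressed from its native promoter and cloned between XmaI and SacI sites. The CTD has been engineered so that repeats 9–26 are deleted and the remaining eight heptad repeats have identical sequence. A 3xFLAG epitope is annotated shortly downstream of the RPO21 coding fragment, consistent with a C-terminal tag for detection or purification, although the catalogue fields do not mention a tag.

The sequenced record is about 11 kb, considerably larger than the listed total vector size, so the catalogue size fields appear unreliable. According to the associated publication title, the plasmid belongs to work on how DNA instability maintains CTD repeat length in yeast. A minimal-length CTD allele of this kind would suit tests of viability and repeat expansion or contraction.
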