Features (pLannotate 1.2.2; 16 found; start..end, strand, type, name):
     70..573     -  misc_feature   CEN/ARS: S. cerevisiae CEN6 centromere fused to an autonomously replicating sequence
    610..714     +  promoter       AmpR promoter: bla
    715..1575    +  CDS            AmpR: β-lactamase; bla; confers resistance to ampicillin, carbenicillin, and related antibiotics
   1746..2334    +  rep_origin     ori: high-copy-number ColE1/pMB1/pBR322/pUC origin of replication
   2517..2609    +  CDS            lacI (fragment): lac repressor; lacI; The lac repressor binds to the lac operator to inhibit transcription in E. coli. This inhibition can be relieved by adding lactose or isopropyl-β-D-thiogalactopyranoside (IPTG).
   2622..2643    +  protein_bind   CAP binding site: CAP binding activates transcription in the presence of cAMP. E. coli catabolite activator protein
   2658..2688    +  promoter       lac promoter: promoter for the E. coli lac operon
   2692..2714    +  protein_bind   lac operator (fragment): The lac repressor binds to the lac operator to inhibit transcription in E. coli. This inhibition can be relieved by adding lactose or isopropyl-β-D-thiogalactopyranoside (IPTG). lac repressor encoded by lacI
   3369..7979    +  CDS            RPO21 (fragment): RPB1_YEAST - Also known as RPB1, RPB220, SUA8. Experimental evidence at protein level: Swiss-Prot protein existence level 1. DNA-dependent RNA polymerase catalyzes the transcription of DNA into RNA using the four ribonucleoside triphosphates as substrates. Largest and catalytic component of RNA polymerase II which synthesizes mRNA precursors and many functional non-coding RNAs. Forms the polymerase active center together with the second largest subunit. Pol II is the central component of the basal RNA polymerase II transcription machinery. During a transcription cycle, Pol II, general transcri
   8136..8201    +  CDS            3xFLAG: three tandem FLAG® epitope tags, followed by an enterokinase cleavage site
   8456..8755    -  CDS            BPL1 (fragment): BPL1_YEAST - Also known as ACC2. Experimental evidence at protein level: Swiss-Prot protein existence level 1. Post-translational modification of specific protein by attachment of biotin. Acts on various carboxylases such as acetyl-CoA- carboxylase, pyruvate carboxylase, propionyl CoA carboxylase, and 3- methylcrotonyl CoA carboxylase. From Saccharomyces cerevisiae (strain ATCC 204508 / S288c) (Baker's yeast).
   8811..9216    +  promoter       LEU2 promoter: S. cerevisiae LEU2
   9217..10308   +  CDS            LEU2: LEU3_YEAST - Experimental evidence at protein level: Swiss-Prot protein existence level 1. Catalyzes the oxidation of 3-carboxy-2-hydroxy-4- methylpentanoate (3-isopropylmalate) to 3-carboxy-4-methyl-2- oxopentanoate. The product decarboxylates to 4-methyl-2 oxopentanoate. From Saccharomyces cerevisiae (strain ATCC 204508 / S288c) (Baker's yeast).
  10673..10789   -  CDS            NFS1 (fragment): NFS1_YEAST - Also known as SPL1 From Saccharomyces cerevisiae (strain ATCC 204508 / S288c) (Baker's yeast).
  10788..10838   -  misc_feature   bom (fragment): basis of mobility region from pBR322
  10940..1       -  CDS            rop (fragment) (across the origin): Rop protein, which maintains plasmids at low copy number; rop
>Addgene plasmid #112820 | pRPB1-CTD8 | addgene full sequence | sequence record 217302 | Addgene NGS Result
GACGAAAGGGCCTCGTGATACGCCTATTTTTATAGGTTAATGTCATGATAATAATGGTTTCTTAGGACGG
ATCGCTTGCCTGTAACTTACACGCGCCTCGTATCTTTTAATGATGGAATAATTTGGGAATTTACTCTGTG
TTTATTTATTTTTATGTTTTGTATTTGGATTTTAGAAAGTAAATAAAGAAGGTAGAAGAGTTACGGAATG
AAGAAAAAAAAATAAACAAAGGTTTAAAAAATTTCAACAAAAAGCGTACTTTACATATATATTTATTAGA
CAAGAAAAGCAGATTAAATAGATATACATTCGATTAACGATAAGTAAAATGTAAAATCACAGGATTTTCG
TGTGTGGTCTTCTACACAGACAAGATGAAACAATTCGGCATTAATACCTGAGAGCAGGAAGAGCAAGATA
AAAGGTAGTATTTGTTGGCGATCCCCCTAGAGTCTTTTACATCTTCGGAAAACAAAAACTATTTTTTCTT
TAATTTCTTTTTTTACTTTCTATTTTTAATTTATATATTTATATTAAAAAATTTAAATTATAATTATTTT
TATAGCACGTGATGAAAAGGACCCAGGTGGCACTTTTCGGGGAAATGTGCGCGGAACCCCTATTTGTTTA
TTTTTCTAAATACATTCAAATATGTATCCGCTCATGAGACAATAACCCTGATAAATGCTTCAATAATATT
GAAAAAGGAAGAGTATGAGTATTCAACATTTCCGTGTCGCCCTTATTCCCTTTTTTGCGGCATTTTGCCT
TCCTGTTTTTGCTCACCCAGAAACGCTGGTGAAAGTAAAAGATGCTGAAGATCAGTTGGGTGCACGAGTG
GGTTACATCGAACTGGATCTCAACAGCGGTAAGATCCTTGAGAGTTTTCGCCCCGAAGAACGTTTTCCAA
TGATGAGCACTTTTAAAGTTCTGCTATGTGGCGCGGTATTATCCCGTATTGACGCCGGGCAAGAGCAACT
CGGTCGCCGCATACACTATTCTCAGAATGACTTGGTTGAGTACTCACCAGTCACAGAAAAGCATCTTACG
GATGGCATGACAGTAAGAGAATTATGCAGTGCTGCCATAACCATGAGTGATAACACTGCGGCCAACTTAC
TTCTGACAACGATCGGAGGACCGAAGGAGCTAACCGCTTTTTTGCACAACATGGGGGATCATGTAACTCG
CCTTGATCGTTGGGAACCGGAGCTGAATGAAGCCATACCAAACGACGAGCGTGACACCACGATGCCTGTA
GCAATGGCAACAACGTTGCGCAAACTATTAACTGGCGAACTACTTACTCTAGCTTCCCGGCAACAATTAA
TAGACTGGATGGAGGCGGATAAAGTTGCAGGACCACTTCTGCGCTCGGCCCTTCCGGCTGGCTGGTTTAT
TGCTGATAAATCTGGAGCCGGTGAGCGTGGGTCTCGCGGTATCATTGCAGCACTGGGGCCAGATGGTAAG
CCCTCCCGTATCGTAGTTATCTACACGACGGGGAGTCAGGCAACTATGGATGAACGAAATAGACAGATCG
CTGAGATAGGTGCCTCACTGATTAAGCATTGGTAACTGTCAGACCAAGTTTACTCATATATACTTTAGAT
TGATTTAAAACTTCATTTTTAATTTAAAAGGATCTAGGTGAAGATCCTTTTTGATAATCTCATGACCAAA
ATCCCTTAACGTGAGTTTTCGTTCCACTGAGCGTCAGACCCCGTAGAAAAGATCAAAGGATCTTCTTGAG
ATCCTTTTTTTCTGCGCGTAATCTGCTGCTTGCAAACAAAAAAACCACCGCTACCAGCGGTGGTTTGTTT
GCCGGATCAAGAGCTACCAACTCTTTTTCCGAAGGTAACTGGCTTCAGCAGAGCGCAGATACCAAATACT
GTTCTTCTAGTGTAGCCGTAGTTAGGCCACCACTTCAAGAACTCTGTAGCACCGCCTACATACCTCGCTC
TGCTAATCCTGTTACCAGTGGCTGCTGCCAGTGGCGATAAGTCGTGTCTTACCGGGTTGGACTCAAGACG
ATAGTTACCGGATAAGGCGCAGCGGTCGGGCTGAACGGGGGGTTCGTGCACACAGCCCAGCTTGGAGCGA
ACGACCTACACCGAACTGAGATACCTACAGCGTGAGCTATGAGAAAGCGCCACGCTTCCCGAAGGGAGAA
AGGCGGACAGGTATCCGGTAAGCGGCAGGGTCGGAACAGGAGAGCGCACGAGGGAGCTTCCAGGGGGAAA
CGCCTGGTATCTTTATAGTCCTGTCGGGTTTCGCCACCTCTGACTTGAGCGTCGATTTTTGTGATGCTCG
TCAGGGGGGCGGAGCCTATGGAAAAACGCCAGCAACGCGGCCTTTTTACGGTTCCTGGCCTTTTGCTGGC
CTTTTGCTCACATGTTCTTTCCTGCGTTATCCCCTGATTCTGTGGATAACCGTATTACCGCCTTTGAGTG
AGCTGATACCGCTCGCCGCAGCCGAACGACCGAGCGCAGCGAGTCAGTGAGCGAGGAAGCGGAAGAGCGC
CCAATACGCAAACCGCCTCTCCCCGCGCGTTGGCCGATTCATTAATGCAGCTGGCACGACAGGTTTCCCG
ACTGGAAAGCGGGCAGTGAGCGCAACGCAATTAATGTGAGTTAGCTCACTCATTAGGCACCCCAGGCTTT
ACACTTTATGCTTCCGGCTCGTATGTTGTGTGGAATTGTGAGCGGATAACAATTTCACACAGGAAACAGC
TATGACCATGATTACGCCAAGCGCGCGGGTTGCGCGTCTCGAGGAGCGTGCAGCACCATTCACCGCCAGC
TTTGTATCGTCCTTTAGAGTGCAGCAAGAACATTAATTGCTCTCACAGAGGTATCATAAGAACATCCGAT
TCGTTCATTAACTGAAATCATATCTGTGTTGTTCTGATCGACTCTCTTTGTTAGTTTTATCTTCCATTTT
TTTTTATTCCTTTCATTTTCCAATAAAATTTGAACAGGATCGATATAAACAGATAAAAACCCTCCAAAGT
TAACCATTTGTTTATATTTGCTTTTCTGCATAAGTTTTCCTAGCGAATTCCCTGATCAACTTTCAAGGAA
AACTAAAACTACTGTATTATAAGAGGTTTTTTTTTTCATTCCAGATTAATTTTGAAATACGATATCCTCA
AGTTTATCTACCAGAATATTTGACTAAGAAATCAAACTCTGTTAATAATAATATAATTATAAAAACCTCA
ACTAGAAACTCCAAAAAAAAAAATTTACCATTTTTTACTTTCTATCCTTGTTAACCAAATTTCAAAAAAA
TTTTACCTTTTCTTTTTCCAGAAGAGGGACCAATCATAAAGATAGCAATAACACTTTACCCCAAAATATA
AATCAGACATGGTAGGACAACAGTATTCTAGTGCTCCACTCCGTACAGTAAAAGAGGTCCAATTCGGTCT
TTTCTCACCTGAAGAAGTTAGAGCAATCAGTGTGGCCAAAATTAGATTTCCAGAGACAATGGATGAAACC
CAGACGAGAGCGAAAATTGGTGGTCTAAACGACCCTAGGTTAGGCTCTATTGATCGTAATCTGAAGTGTC
AAACTTGTCAAGAGGGTATGAACGAATGTCCTGGTCATTTTGGTCACATAGATTTAGCAAAACCTGTATT
TCATGTTGGTTTTATTGCCAAAATTAAGAAAGTATGTGAGTGTGTCTGTATGCACTGTGGTAAGCTATTA
CTGGATGAACATAATGAATTAATGAGACAAGCTCTAGCAATCAAAGACAGTAAAAAAAGGTTTGCTGCAA
TTTGGACTTTATGTAAAACAAAAATGGTCTGCGAAACAGATGTCCCTTCTGAAGATGATCCTACTCAGCT
CGTATCAAGGGGAGGTTGTGGTAATACACAGCCTACAATTCGTAAGGATGGGTTGAAATTAGTTGGTAGT
TGGAAAAAAGATAGAGCCACGGGGGATGCGGATGAACCAGAACTAAGAGTTTTAAGTACGGAGGAAATCT
TGAATATTTTTAAGCATATCTCAGTAAAAGACTTCACTAGTTTGGGTTTCAACGAAGTTTTTTCTCGTCC
AGAATGGATGATTTTAACATGCCTTCCTGTCCCACCACCACCGGTGCGTCCATCCATTTCCTTCAATGAA
TCTCAAAGAGGTGAGGATGATTTAACCTTTAAACTTGCTGATATTTTAAAAGCTAATATTAGTTTGGAAA
CACTAGAGCATAACGGTGCTCCACATCATGCTATTGAAGAAGCAGAGAGTTTATTACAATTTCATGTTGC
CACTTATATGGATAATGATATTGCTGGTCAACCACAAGCTCTTCAAAAGTCCGGCCGTCCCGTTAAATCT
ATTCGTGCTCGTTTGAAGGGTAAAGAGGGTCGTATCAGAGGTAATTTAATGGGTAAGCGTGTGGATTTTT
CGGCAAGAACTGTTATTTCTGGTGATCCTAATTTGGAATTAGACCAAGTCGGTGTTCCAAAATCTATTGC
CAAGACTTTAACATACCCAGAAGTGGTCACACCATATAACATAGATCGTCTGACGCAACTTGTTAGGAAT
GGACCAAATGAGCACCCCGGTGCCAAATACGTCATTCGTGATAGCGGAGACCGTATAGATTTAAGATACA
GTAAAAGGGCAGGTGATATTCAATTACAGTATGGGTGGAAAGTTGAACGTCATATTATGGACAATGATCC
AGTTTTATTCAACCGTCAACCTTCGTTGCACAAAATGTCCATGATGGCCCACAGAGTAAAAGTTATTCCA
TATTCTACATTTAGATTGAATTTGTCCGTTACATCTCCATACAATGCCGATTTCGACGGTGACGAAATGA
ATCTTCACGTTCCTCAGTCTGAGGAAACAAGGGCGGAACTTTCTCAATTATGTGCTGTTCCTCTGCAAAT
TGTTTCACCACAATCTAACAAACCTTGTATGGGTATTGTTCAAGATACTTTGTGTGGTATTCGTAAACTG
ACATTAAGAGATACATTTATAGAACTTGATCAAGTTTTGAATATGCTTTATTGGGTTCCAGATTGGGATG
GTGTTATTCCGACACCTGCAATTATCAAGCCCAAACCTTTGTGGTCCGGTAAACAAATCTTGTCTGTGGC
TATCCCAAACGGTATTCATTTACAACGTTTTGATGAGGGCACTACTCTGCTTTCTCCAAAGGATAATGGT
ATGCTTATTATTGACGGTCAAATCATTTTTGGTGTAGTAGAGAAAAAAACCGTTGGTTCCTCCAATGGTG
GTTTAATTCATGTTGTTACGAGAGAAAAGGGACCTCAAGTTTGTGCTAAGTTGTTTGGTAACATACAGAA
AGTTGTTAACTTTTGGTTACTACATAATGGGTTTTCAACAGGTATTGGTGATACCATTGCGGACGGCCCA
ACAATGAGGGAAATTACAGAGACAATTGCAGAGGCTAAAAAGAAAGTTTTGGATGTTACGAAAGAAGCCC
AGGCAAACTTATTGACTGCTAAACATGGTATGACTCTCCGTGAGTCTTTTGAGGATAACGTTGTTCGGTT
CCTAAATGAAGCAAGAGATAAGGCAGGTCGTTTAGCTGAAGTCAATTTGAAAGATTTGAACAATGTGAAA
CAAATGGTTATGGCAGGTTCCAAGGGTTCATTTATTAATATCGCGCAAATGTCAGCTTGTGTAGGACAGC
AATCTGTTGAAGGTAAACGTATTGCTTTTGGGTTCGTTGATCGTACCTTACCTCATTTCTCTAAAGATGA
TTACTCCCCAGAGTCTAAAGGTTTTGTTGAGAACTCATATTTGAGAGGTTTGACCCCACAAGAATTTTTT
TTCCATGCAATGGGTGGTCGTGAAGGTCTTATCGATACCGCCGTCAAAACAGCCGAAACAGGTTATATTC
AACGTCGTTTAGTGAAAGCTCTAGAAGATATCATGGTTCATTACGATAACACCACAAGAAACTCATTGGG
TAACGTTATTCAGTTTATTTATGGTGAAGATGGTATGGATGCTGCGCATATTGAAAAGCAATCGCTAGAT
ACTATTGGTGGCTCCGATGCAGCTTTTGAAAAGAGATACAGAGTTGATTTATTGAATACAGACCATACCC
TTGATCCCTCACTATTGGAATCCGGATCTGAGATACTTGGCGATTTGAAACTTCAAGTTCTCCTGGATGA
AGAATACAAACAATTAGTGAAAGATCGTAAATTTTTGAGGGAAGTTTTTGTTGATGGTGAAGCAAACTGG
CCATTACCAGTCAACATAAGACGTATTATTCAAAATGCTCAACAAACTTTCCACATAGATCATACGAAAC
CATCTGATTTAACAATCAAAGACATCGTTCTTGGTGTAAAGGATTTGCAAGAAAACTTATTAGTGTTGCG
TGGTAAGAATGAAATTATACAAAATGCCCAGCGAGATGCAGTTACATTGTTCTGCTGTTTATTACGTTCC
CGTTTGGCCACACGTAGAGTTCTACAAGAGTACAGACTAACAAAACAGGCATTCGATTGGGTATTAAGTA
ATATCGAGGCACAATTCCTCCGTTCTGTTGTTCACCCTGGTGAAATGGTTGGTGTTCTAGCAGCCCAATC
CATTGGTGAACCAGCCACACAAATGACCCTTAACACCTTCCATTTTGCTGGTGTTGCTTCCAAAAAAGTT
ACTTCTGGTGTCCCCCGTTTAAAGGAAATTTTGAATGTGGCCAAAAACATGAAAACCCCTTCCTTGACTG
TATACTTAGAGCCTGGTCATGCTGCCGATCAAGAACAAGCGAAGTTGATCAGATCTGCTATCGAGCATAC
CACTTTAAAGAGTGTCACTATTGCTTCAGAAATTTACTATGATCCTGATCCACGTTCCACAGTTATTCCA
GAAGATGAAGAAATTATCCAACTTCATTTCTCATTATTGGATGAAGAGGCTGAACAATCTTTTGACCAAC
AATCACCTTGGTTATTACGTCTGGAACTGGATCGTGCAGCAATGAATGATAAAGACTTAACAATGGGTCA
GGTTGGTGAAAGAATCAAGCAAACATTCAAAAATGATTTGTTTGTTATCTGGTCTGAAGACAACGATGAG
AAGTTGATCATCCGTTGTCGTGTTGTTCGTCCAAAGTCACTAGATGCTGAGACTGAAGCAGAAGAAGATC
ATATGTTGAAGAAAATTGAGAACACAATGTTAGAGAATATTACATTACGTGGTGTAGAGAACATCGAGCG
TGTTGTCATGATGAAATATGACCGTAAAGTACCAAGTCCAACTGGTGAATACGTTAAGGAACCTGAATGG
GTGTTGGAAACAGATGGTGTTAACTTATCTGAAGTTATGACTGTTCCTGGTATCGACCCAACCAGAATCT
ATACCAACTCCTTCATTGATATAATGGAAGTTCTAGGTATTGAAGCTGGTCGTGCAGCCTTGTATAAAGA
AGTTTACAATGTTATTGCTTCTGATGGTTCGTATGTTAACTACCGTCATATGGCTTTGTTAGTCGATGTT
ATGACAACCCAAGGTGGCTTAACTTCTGTTACTCGTCATGGTTTCAACAGATCAAATACAGGTGCCTTAA
TGAGATGTTCATTTGAAGAAACTGTCGAAATTTTGTTTGAAGCTGGTGCTTCAGCCGAATTAGATGATTG
TCGTGGTGTTTCGGAAAATGTCATTCTTGGTCAAATGGCTCCAATCGGTACCGGTGCATTTGATGTGATG
ATCGATGAGGAGTCACTGGTAAAATACATGCCAGAACAAAAAATAACTGAGATTGAAGACGGACAAGATG
GTGGCGTCACACCATACAGTAACGAAAGTGGTTTGGTCAATGCAGATCTTGACGTTAAAGATGAGCTAAT
GTTTTCACCTCTGGTTGATTCGGGTTCAAATGACGCTATGGCTGGAGGATTTACAGCGTACGGTGGTGCT
GATTATGGTGAAGCCACGTCTCCATTTGGTGCTTATGGTGAAGCACCTACATCTCCCGGGTTTGGAGTCT
TGACACCAGGCTTTTCTCCGACGTCTCCTAGTTACAGCCCAACCTCACCTTCATATTCTCCGACGTCTCC
TAGTTACAGCCCAACCTCACCTTCATATTCTCCGACGTCTCCTAGTTACAGCCCAACCTCACCTTCATAT
TCTCCGACGTCTCCTGACTACAAAGACCATGACGGTGATTATAAAGATCATGACATCAACTACAAGGATG
ACGATGACAAGTGAGCTCGTATATCATCCTTACGTATTTGACGTTATTACATTATATATAGTTTCTCAAA
TAATATTTCTAGTTTATTTTTGTATCATAATAAAAACGTATACCAAATATACCATTATTTTTCATAGCAT
TATGGTAGGGATAGGGAATCAAGTAACTAATTTATATCCGCAGAGCATTGGGAAAACCAACGGCGCTAGT
AAATGCATTTAAATTACGTCCGTCCAACTTCTAAGCTTCAAGTGGTAGACTCTTAACTCTGAACCTTTTT
AGCAATTAAGCTCTTGAAGATATCAAAAGTGTTACCGTCCGGCTGTAAATTATAAACGTTTCCTGTAAAT
TGAGTGGAACTACCGCTTACCAATTCTTTTGCAATCAGTAAACCGTAGTCTTCCGTGATACCAGTAATCA
TGGCTTGCGTATTTCCGTGATCTGGTAATGTTACTATTTGGTTACTATGTAACCACAACTCATAATAACT
TGGCAATATTTCCGCAGCTCCGTAGTTAATAAACTGTTTTAATATGACCTCAAGGTTATTCATATAGAGT
GCCTGCGGGCCCGATCCCGATATCCAGGCCTCCCGATATCCAGGCCTCAGCTTAGCCTAGAACTGTGGGA
ATACTCAGGTATCGTAAGATGCAAGAGTTCGAATCTCTTAGCAACCATTATTTTTTTCCTCAACATAACG
AGAACACACAGGGGCGCTATCGCACAGAATCAAATTCGATGACTGGAAATTTTTTGTTAATTTCAGAGGT
CGCCTGACGCATATACCTTTTTCAACTGAAAAATTGGGAGAAAAAGGAAAGGTGAGAGCGCCGGAACCGG
CTTTTCATATAGAATAGAGAAGCGTTCATGACTAAATGCTTGCATCACAATACTTGAAGTTGACAATATT
ATTTAAGGACCTATTGTTTTTTCCAATAGGTGGTTAGCAATCGTCTTACTTTCTAACTTTTCTTACCTTT
TACATTTCAGCAATATATATATATATTTCAAGGATATACCATTCTAATGTCTGCCCCTAAGAAGATCGTC
GTTTTGCCAGGTGACCACGTTGGTCAAGAAATCACAGCCGAAGCCATTAAGGTTCTTAAAGCTATTTCTG
ATGTTCGTTCCAATGTCAAGTTCGATTTCGAAAATCATTTAATTGGTGGTGCTGCTATCGATGCTACAGG
TGTTCCACTTCCAGATGAGGCGCTGGAAGCCTCCAAGAAGGCTGATGCCGTTTTGTTAGGTGCTGTGGGT
GGTCCTAAATGGGGTACAGGTAGTGTTAGACCTGAACAAGGTTTACTAAAAATCCGTAAAGAACTTCAAT
TGTACGCCAACTTAAGACCATGTAACTTTGCATCCGACTCTCTTTTAGACTTATCTCCAATCAAGCCACA
ATTTGCTAAAGGTACTGACTTCGTTGTTGTCAGAGAATTAGTGGGAGGTATTTACTTTGGTAAGAGAAAG
GAAGACGATGGTGATGGTGTCGCTTGGGATAGTGAACAATACACCGTTCCAGAAGTGCAAAGAATCACAA
GAATGGCCGCTTTCATGGCCCTACAACATGAGCCACCATTGCCTATTTGGTCCTTGGATAAAGCTAATGT
TTTGGCCTCTTCAAGATTATGGAGAAAAACTGTGGAGGAAACCATCAAGAACGAATTTCCTACATTGAAG
GTTCAACATCAATTGATTGATTCTGCCGCCATGATCCTAGTTAAGAACCCAACCCACCTAAATGGTATTA
TAATCACCAGCAACATGTTTGGTGATATCATCTCCGATGAAGCCTCCGTTATCCCAGGTTCCTTGGGTTT
GTTGCCATCTGCGTCCTTGGCCTCTTTGCCAGACAAGAACACCGCATTTGGTTTGTACGAACCATGCCAC
GGTTCTGCTCCAGATTTGCCAAAGAATAAGGTCAACCCTATCGCCACTATCTTGTCTGCTGCAATGATGT
TGAAATTGTCATTGAACTTGCCTGAAGAAGGTAAGGCCATTGAAGATGCAGTTAAAAAGGTTTTGGATGC
AGGTATCAGAACTGGTGATTTAGGTGGTTCCAACAGTACCACCGAAGTCGGTGATGCTGTCGCCGAAGAA
GTTAAGAAAATCCTTGCTTAAAAAGATTCTCTTTTTTTATGATATTTGTACATAAACTTTATAAATGAAA
TTCATAATAGAAACGACACGAAATTACAAAATGGAATATGTTCATAGGGTAGACGAAACTATATACGCAA
TCTACATACATTTATCAAGAAGGAGAAAAAGGAGGATGTAAAGGAATACAGGTAAGCAAATTGATACTAA
TGGCTCAACGTGATAAGGAAAAAGAATTGCACTTTAACATTAATATTGACAAGGAGGAGGGCACCACACA
AAAAGTTAGGTGTAACAGAAAATCATGAAACTATGATTCCTAATTTATATATTGGAGGATTTTCTCTAAA
AAAAAAAAAATACAACAAATAAAAAACACTCAATGACCTGACCATTTGATGGAGTTTAAGTCAATACCTT
CTTGAACCATTTCCCATAATGGTGAAAGTTCCCTCAAGAATTTTACTCTGTCAGAAACGGCCTTAACGAC
GTAGTCGATATGGTGCACTCTCAGTACAATCTGCTCTGATGCCGCATAGTTAAGCCAGCCCCGACACCCG
CCAACACCCGCTGACGCGCCCTGACGGGCTTGTCTGCTCCCGGCATCCGCTTACAGACAAGCTGTGACCG
TCTCCGGGAGCTGCATGTGTCAGAGGTTTTCACCGTCATCACCGAAACGCGCGA
