>Addgene plasmid #112820 | pRPB1-CTD8 | depositor partial sequence | sequence record 212616 | Sequence of CTD region
GGGGCCGGGGGGATTAATTAGTTACTTGATTCCCTATCCCTACCATAATGCTATGAAAAATAATGGTATA
TTTGGTATACGTTTTTATTATGATACAAAAATAAACTAGAAATATTATTTGAGAAACTATATATAATGTA
ATAACGTCAAATACGTAAGGATGATATACGAGCTCACTTGTCATCGTCATCCTTGTAGTTGATGTCATGA
TCTTTATAATCACCGTCATGGTCTTTGTAGTCAGGAGACGTCGGAGAATATGAAGGTGAGGTTGGGCTGT
AACTAGGAGACGTCGGAGAATATGAAGGTGAGGTTGGGCTGTAACTAGGAGACGTCGGAGAATATGAAGG
TGAGGTTGGGCTGTAACTAGGAGACGTCGGAGAAAAGCCTGGTGTCAAGACTCCAAACCCGGGAGATGTA
GGTGCTTCACCATAAGCACCAAATGGAGACGTGGCTTCACCATAATCAGCACCACCGTACGCTGTAAATC
CTCCAGCCATAGCGTCATTTGAACCCGAATCAACCAGAGGTGAAAACATTAGCTCATCTTTAACGTCAAG
ATCTGCATTGACCAAACCACTTTCGTTACTGTATGGTGTGACGCCACCATCTTGTCCGTCTTCAATCTCA
GTTATTTTTTGTTCTGGCATGTATTTTACCAGTGACTCCTCATCGATCATCACATCAAATGCACCGGTAC
CGATTGGAGCCATTTGACCAAGAATGACATTTTCCGAAACACCACGACAATCATCTAATTCGGCTGAAGC
ACCAGCTTCAAACAAAATTTCGACAGTTTCTTCAAATGAACATCTCATTAAGGCACCTGTATTTGATCTG
TTGAAACCATGACGAGTAACAGAAGTTAAGCCACCTTGGGTTGTCATAACATCGACTAACAAAGCCATAT
GACGGTAGTTAACATACGAACCATCAGAAGCAATAACATTGTAAACTTCTTTATACAAGGCTGCACGACC
AGCTTCAATACCTAGAACTTCCATTATATCAATGAAGGAGTTGGTATAGATTCTGGTTGGGTCGATACAG
GGACAGTCATAACTTCGGATAAGGTAACACCATCTGTTTCACACCATTCAGGTCCTTTACGTATTCACCA
GGTGGAACTTGGTACTTTACGGTCAATNTN
